Addgene plasmid #103276: LSB-hsa-miR-181a-5p
Purpose: Used to sense miRNA activity using fluorescence based tools. hsa-miR-181a-5p target in 3' UTR of of mKate. miRNA activity can be measured by the repression of mKate2 relative to EBFP2 fluorescent proteins . Plasmid is inherently unstable; please see Depositor Comments
Depositing lab: Ron Weiss. Depositing organization: Massachusetts Institute of Technology. Publication: A mixed antagonistic/synergistic miRNA repression model enables accurate predictions of multi-input miRNA sensor activity. Gam JJ, Babb J, Weiss R. Nat Commun. 2018 Jun 22;9(1):2430. doi: 10.1038/s41467-018-04575-0. PubMed 29934631.
Backbone
  Vector backbone: Low Sensor Backbone (LSB)
  Vector type: Mammalian Expression, Synthetic Biology
Growth in bacteria
  Bacterial resistance: Ampicillin and Kanamycin, 100 & 50 μg/mL
  Growth temperature: 30°C
  Growth strain: NEB Stable
  Copy number: High Copy
Gene/Insert
  Gene/Insert name: hsa-miR-181a-5p target
  Species: H. sapiens (human)
  Promoter: EF-1a
  Cloning method: Gibson Cloning
Terms and licenses: Academic/Nonprofit Terms; Industry Terms: Not Available to Industry
Depositor comments: Please note that this plasmid is inherently unstable due to a repeating poly A element. We recommend performing a diagnostic digest on multiple colonies upon receipt. The depositors would like to note the presence of several discrepancies between the depositor sequence and physical plasmid sequence. In particular, the sequences upstream and downstream of the puromycin coding region have 10 bp insertions which do not affect the ability to perform puromycin selection. The sequences for those regions within the physical plasmids are as follows: Upstream of Puro: GAATTCGACCGCCTGTCTCAAGGTGCCACC; Downstream of Puro: GCTTTGAGACTACGCGTGAATTCACTCCTC.
How to cite: LSB-hsa-miR-181a-5p was a gift from Ron Weiss (Addgene plasmid # 103276 ; http://n2t.net/addgene:103276 ; RRID:Addgene_103276)
