[The description below was written by a language model from this plasmid's Addgene catalogue record and pLannotate feature annotations shown in this document.]
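Description:
LSB-hsa-miR-181a-5p is an 11 kb mammalian expression plasmid built on the Low Sensor Backbone (LSB) and designed as a fluorescent reporter of microRNA activity for synthetic biology work. It replicates in E. coli from a high-copy ColE1/pUC-type origin and carries both a β-lactamase gene and an aph(3')-Ia kanamycin resistance gene, so it is maintained under dual ampicillin and kanamycin selection. A puromycin N-acetyltransferase coding sequence followed by a rabbit β-globin polyadenylation signal is also present for selecting mammalian cells; the feature table does not annotate a dedicated promoter for it.

The payload consists of two parallel transcription units of the same architecture. Each has a human EF-1α core promoter with its intron A, a fluorescent protein coding sequence flanked by Gateway attB scars (attB4, attB1, attB2) left over from assembly, and a β-globin 3' region with poly(A) signal. The first unit expresses the red protein mKate2 and, according to the catalogue entry, carries the target site for human miR-181a-5p in its 3' UTR. That site is not annotated separately, but it would fall in the unannotated stretch between the mKate2 cassette and its poly(A) region. The second unit expresses EBFP2 without a target and serves as an internal normaliser. When miR-181a-5p is active in transfected cells, mKate2 output drops relative to EBFP2, so the red-to-blue ratio gives a readout of miRNA activity that is corrected for plasmid dosage.

The three repeated β-globin poly(A) elements make the plasmid prone to recombination, and the depositor describes it as inherently unstable. The depositor also notes small discrepancies between the deposited sequence and the physical plasmid, including short insertions flanking the puromycin gene that are reported not to impair puromycin selection.
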