Features (pLannotate 1.2.2; 28 found; start..end, strand, type, name):
     87..675     -  rep_origin     ori: high-copy-number ColE1/pMB1/pBR322/pUC origin of replication
    846..1706    -  CDS            AmpR: β-lactamase; bla; confers resistance to ampicillin, carbenicillin, and related antibiotics
   1707..1778    -  promoter       AmpR promoter: bla
   1857..2456    +  CDS            PuroR: puromycin N-acetyltransferase; pac from Streptomyces alboniger; confers resistance to puromycin
   2461..2541    +  CDS            HBB (fragment): HBB_PONPY - Experimental evidence at transcript level: Swiss-Prot protein existence level 2. Involved in oxygen transport from the lung to the various peripheral tissues. From Pongo pygmaeus (Bornean orangutan).
   2612..2667    +  polyA_signal   β-globin poly(A) signal: rabbit β-globin polyadenylation signal (Gil and Proudfoot, 1987)
   3646..3666    +  protein_bind   attB4: mutant version of attB; core recombination site for the Gateway® BP reaction BP Clonase™
   3734..3945    +  promoter       EF-1α core promoter: core promoter for human elongation factor EF-1α
   3946..4884    +  intron         EF-1α intron A: intron upstream of the start codon of human EF-1α
   4911..4931    +  protein_bind   attB1: mutant version of attB; core recombination site for the Gateway® BP reaction BP Clonase™
   4951..5646    +  CDS            mKate2: mKate2 is a basic (constitutively fluorescent) red fluorescent protein published in 2009, derived from Entacmaea quadricolor. It is reported to be a rapidly-maturing monomer with moderate acid sensitivity.
   5666..5690    -  protein_bind   attB2: mutant version of attB; recombination site for the Gateway® BP reaction BP Clonase™
   5838..5912    +  CDS            HBB (fragment): HBB_PONPY - Experimental evidence at transcript level: Swiss-Prot protein existence level 2. Involved in oxygen transport from the lung to the various peripheral tissues. From Pongo pygmaeus (Bornean orangutan).
   5983..6038    +  polyA_signal   β-globin poly(A) signal: rabbit β-globin polyadenylation signal (Gil and Proudfoot, 1987)
   6422..6447    +  misc_feature   SA: splice acceptor site
   7119..7139    +  protein_bind   attB4: mutant version of attB; core recombination site for the Gateway® BP reaction BP Clonase™
   7207..7418    +  promoter       EF-1α core promoter: core promoter for human elongation factor EF-1α
   7419..8357    +  intron         EF-1α intron A: intron upstream of the start codon of human EF-1α
   8384..8404    +  protein_bind   attB1: mutant version of attB; core recombination site for the Gateway® BP reaction BP Clonase™
   8415..9131    +  CDS            EBFP2: EBFP2 is a basic (constitutively fluorescent) blue fluorescent protein published in 2007, derived from Aequorea victoria. It is reported to be a rapidly-maturing monomer with moderate acid sensitivity.
   9139..9163    -  protein_bind   attB2: mutant version of attB; recombination site for the Gateway® BP reaction BP Clonase™
   9167..9247    +  CDS            HBB (fragment): HBB_PONPY - Experimental evidence at transcript level: Swiss-Prot protein existence level 2. Involved in oxygen transport from the lung to the various peripheral tissues. From Pongo pygmaeus (Bornean orangutan).
   9318..9373    +  polyA_signal   β-globin poly(A) signal: rabbit β-globin polyadenylation signal (Gil and Proudfoot, 1987)
   9756..9778    -  protein_bind   lac operator (fragment): The lac repressor binds to the lac operator to inhibit transcription in E. coli. This inhibition can be relieved by adding lactose or isopropyl-β-D-thiogalactopyranoside (IPTG). lac repressor encoded by lacI
   9782..9812    -  promoter       lac promoter: promoter for the E. coli lac operon
   9827..9848    -  protein_bind   CAP binding site: CAP binding activates transcription in the presence of cAMP. E. coli catabolite activator protein
   9861..9900    -  CDS            lacI (fragment): lac repressor; lacI; The lac repressor binds to the lac operator to inhibit transcription in E. coli. This inhibition can be relieved by adding lactose or isopropyl-β-D-thiogalactopyranoside (IPTG).
  10073..10882   +  CDS            KanR: aminoglycoside phosphotransferase; aph(3')-Ia; confers resistance to kanamycin in bacteria or G418 (Geneticin®) in eukaryotes
>Addgene plasmid #103276 | LSB-hsa-miR-181a-5p | depositor full sequence | sequence record 195601 | Full Sequence
AATTGAGGGGATAACGCAGGAAAGAACATGTGAGCAAAAGGCCAGCAAAAGGCCAGGAACCGTAAAAAGG
CCGCGTTGCTGGCGTTTTTCCATAGGCTCCGCCCCCCTGACGAGCATCACAAAAATCGACGCTCAAGTCA
GAGGTGGCGAAACCCGACAGGACTATAAAGATACCAGGCGTTTCCCCCTGGAAGCTCCCTCGTGCGCTCT
CCTGTTCCGACCCTGCCGCTTACCGGATACCTGTCCGCCTTTCTCCCTTCGGGAAGCGTGGCGCTTTCTC
ATAGCTCACGCTGTAGGTATCTCAGTTCGGTGTAGGTCGTTCGCTCCAAGCTGGGCTGTGTGCACGAACC
CCCCGTTCAGCCCGACCGCTGCGCCTTATCCGGTAACTATCGTCTTGAGTCCAACCCGGTAAGACACGAC
TTATCGCCACTGGCAGCAGCCACTGGTAACAGGATTAGCAGAGCGAGGTATGTAGGCGGTGCTACAGAGT
TCTTGAAGTGGTGGCCTAACTACGGCTACACTAGAAGAACAGTATTTGGTATCTGCGCTCTGCTGAAGCC
AGTTACCTTCGGAAAAAGAGTTGGTAGCTCTTGATCCGGCAAACAAACCACCGCTGGTAGCGGTGGTTTT
TTTGTTTGCAAGCAGCAGATTACGCGCAGAAAAAAAGGATCTCAAGAAGATCCTTTGATCTTTTCTACGG
GGTCTGACGCTCAGTGGAACGAAAACTCACGTTAAGGGATTTTGGTCATGAGATTATCAAAAAGGATCTT
CACCTAGATCCTTTTAAATTAAAAATGAAGTTTTAAATCAATCTAAAGTATATATGAGTAAACTTGGTCT
GACAGTTACCAATGCTTAATCAGTGAGGCACCTATCTCAGCGATCTGTCTATTTCGTTCATCCATAGTTG
CCTGACTCCCCGTCGTGTAGATAACTACGATACGGGAGGGCTTACCATCTGGCCCCAGTGCTGCAATGAT
ACCGCGAGAACCACGCTCACCGGCTCCAGATTTATCAGCAATAAACCAGCCAGCCGGAAGGGCCGAGCGC
AGAAGTGGTCCTGCAACTTTATCCGCCTCCATCCAGTCTATTAATTGTTGCCGGGAAGCTAGAGTAAGTA
GTTCGCCAGTTAATAGTTTGCGCAACGTTGTTGCCATTGCTACAGGCATCGTGGTGTCACGCTCGTCGTT
TGGTATGGCTTCATTCAGCTCCGGTTCCCAACGATCAAGGCGAGTTACATGATCCCCCATGTTGTGCAAA
AAAGCGGTTAGCTCCTTCGGTCCTCCGATCGTTGTCAGAAGTAAGTTGGCCGCAGTGTTATCACTCATGG
TTATGGCAGCACTGCATAATTCTCTTACTGTCATGCCATCCGTAAGATGCTTTTCTGTGACTGGTGAGTA
CTCAACCAAGTCATTCTGAGAATAGTGTATGCGGCGACCGAGTTGCTCTTGCCCGGCGTCAATACGGGAT
AATACCGCGCCACATAGCAGAACTTTAAAAGTGCTCATCATTGGAAAACGTTCTTCGGGGCGAAAACTCT
CAAGGATCTTACCGCTGTTGAGATCCAGTTCGATGTAACCCACTCGTGCACCCAACTGATCTTCAGCATC
TTTTACTTTCACCAGCGTTTCTGGGTGAGCAAAAACAGGAAGGCAAAATGCCGCAAAAAAGGGAATAAGG
GCGACACGGAAATGTTGAATACTCATACTCTTCCTTTTTCAATATTATTGAAGCATTTATCAGGGTTATT
GTCTCATGAGCGGATACATATTTGAATGTAGCTCCGAATTTCTCGAGGGCTTGTCGACGACGGCGGTCTC
CGTCGTCAGGATCATGAATTCGACCCGCCTGCCACCATGACCGAGTACAAGCCCACGGTGCGCCTCGCCA
CCCGCGACGACGTCCCCCGGGCCGTACGCACCCTCGCCGCCGCGTTCGCCGACTACCCCGCCACGCGCCA
CACCGTCGACCCGGACCGCCACATCGAGCGGGTCACCGAGCTGCAAGAACTCTTCCTCACGCGCGTCGGG
CTCGACATCGGCAAGGTGTGGGTCGCGGACGACGGCGCCGCGGTGGCGGTCTGGACCACGCCGGAGAGCG
TCGAAGCGGGGGCGGTGTTCGCCGAGATCGGCCCGCGCATGGCCGAGTTGAGCGGTTCCCGGCTGGCCGC
GCAGCAACAGATGGAAGGCCTCCTGGCGCCGCACCGGCCCAAGGAGCCCGCGTGGTTCCTGGCCACCGTC
GGCGTCTCGCCCGACCACCAGGGCAAGGGTCTGGGCAGCGCCGTCGTGCTCCCCGGAGTGGAGGCGGCCG
AGCGCGCCGGGGTGCCCGCCTTCCTGGAGACATCCGCGCCCCGCAACCTCCCCTTCTACGAGCGGCTCGG
CTTCACCGTCACCGCCGACGTCGAGGTGCCCGAAGGACCGCGCACCTGGTGCATGACCCGCAAGCCCGGT
GCCTGATACGCGTGAATTCACTCCTCAGGTGCAGGCTGCCTATCAGAAGGTGGTGGCTGGTGTGGCCAAT
GCCCTGGCTCACAAATACCACTGAGATCTTTTTCCCTCTGCCAAAAATTATGGGGACATCATGAAGCCCC
TTGAGCATCTGACTTCTGGCTAATAAAGGAAATTTATTTTCATTGCAATAGTGTGTTGGAATTTTTTGTG
TCTCTCACTCGGAAGGACATATGGGAGGGCAAATCATTTAAAACATCAGAATGAGTATTTGGTTTAGAGT
TTGGCAACATATGCCCATATGCTGGCTGCCATGAACAAAGGTTGGCTATAAAGAGGTCATCAGTATATGA
AACAGCCCCCTGCTGTCCATTCCTTATTCCATAGAAAAGCCTTGACTTGAGGTTAGATTTTTTTTATATT
TTGTTTTGTGTTATTTTTTTCTTTAACATCCCTAAAATTTTCCTTACATGTTTTACTAGCCAGATTTTTC
CTCCTCTCCTGACTACTCCCAGTCATAGCTGTCCCTCTTCTCTTATGGAGATCCCTCGACCTGCAGCCCA
AGCTTGAATTCTCTAGAATTACCCTGTTATCCCTATGCTTGGTTTACCGAGCTCTTATTGGTTTTCAAAC
TTCATTGACTGTGCCCAACGCGCCTGGGAGCTCACGGGGACAGCCCCCCCCCAAAGCCCCCAGGGATGTA
ATTACGTCCCTCCCCCGCTAGGGGGCAGCAGCGAGCCGCCCGGGGCTCCGCTCCGGTCCGGCGCTCCCCC
CGCATCCCCGAGCCGGCAGCGTGCGGGGACAGCCCGGGCACGGGGAAGGTGGCACGGGATCGCTTTCCTC
TGAACGCTTCTCGCTGCTCTTTGAGCCTGCAGACACCTGGGGGGATACGGGGAAAAAGCTAGGCTGAAAG
ACCGGTTCTTAGAATGACACGCGCCTGGGAGCTCACGGGGACAGCCCCCCCCCAAAGCCCCCAGGGATGT
AATTACGTCCCTCCCCCGCTAGGGGGCAGCAGCGAGCCGCCCGGGGCTCCGCTCCGGTCCGGCGCTCCCC
CCGCATCCCCGAGCCGGCAGCGTGCGGGGACAGCCCGGGCACGGGGAAGGTGGCACGGGATCGCTTTCCT
CTGAACGCTTCTCGCTGCTCTTTGAGCCTGCAGACACCTGGGGGGATACGGGGAAAAAGCTAACTTCTGA
GACGACAACTTTGTATAGAAAAGTTGGCTCCGAATTCGCCCTTGACAGCAGAGATCCAGTTTGGTTAATT
AATTGGCTCCGGTGCCCGTCAGTGGGCAGAGCGCACATCGCCCACAGTCCCCGAGAAGTTGTGGGGAGGG
GTCGGCAATTGAACCGGTGCCTAGAGAAGGTGGCGCGGGGTAAACTGGGAAAGTGATGTCGTGTACTGGC
TCCGCCTTTTTCCCGAGGGTGGGGGAGAACCGTATATAAGTGCAGTAGTCGCCGTGAACGTTCTTTTTCG
CAACGGGTTTGCCGCCAGAACACAGGTAAGTGCCGTGTGTGGTTCCCGCGGGCCTGGCCTCTTTACGGGT
TATGGCCCTTGCGTGCCTTGAATTACTTCCACCTGGCTGCAGTACGTGATTCTTGATCCCGAGCTTCGGG
TTGGAAGTGGGTGGGAGAGTTCGAGGCCTTGCGCTTAAGGAGCCCCTTCGCCTCGTGCTTGAGTTGAGGC
CTGGCCTGGGCGCTGGGGCCGCCGCGTGCGAATCTGGTGGCACCTTCGCGCCTGTCTCGCTGCTTTCGAT
AAGTCTCTAGCCATTTAAAATTTTTGATGACCTGCTGCGACGCTTTTTTTCTGGCAAGATAGTCTTGTAA
ATGCGGGCCAAGATCTGCACACTGGTATTTCGGTTTTTGGGGCCGCGGGCGGCGACGGGGCCCGTGCGTC
CCAGCGCACATGTTCGGCGAGGCGGGGCCTGCGAGCGCGGCCACCGAGAATCGGACGGGGGTAGTCTCAA
GCTGGCCGGCCTGCTCTGGTGCCTGGCCTCGCGCCGCCGTGTATCGCCCCGCCCTGGGCGGCAAGGCTGG
CCCGGTCGGCACCAGTTGCGTGAGCGGAAAGATGGCCGCTTCCCGGCCCTGCTGCAGGGAGCTCAAAATG
GAGGACGCGGCGCTCGGGAGAGCGGGCGGGTGAGTCACCCACACAAAGGAAAAGGGCCTTTCCGTCCTCA
GCCGTCGCTTCATGTGACTCCACGGAGTACCGGGCGCCGTCCAGGCACCTCGATTAGTTCTCGAGCTTTT
GGAGTACGTCGTCTTTAGGTTGGGGGGAGGGGTTTTATGCGATGGAGTTTCCCCACACTGAGTGGGTGGA
GACTGAAGTTAGGCCAGCTTGGCACTTGATGTAATTCTCCTTGGAATTTGCCCTTTTTGAGTTTGGATCT
TGGTTCATTCTCAAGCCTCAGACAGTGGTTCAAAGTTTTTTTCTTCCATTTCAGGTGTCGTGAGAAGGGC
GAATTCGACCCAAGTTTGTACAAAAAAGCAGGCTGGATCCAGGTGCCACCATGGTGAGCGAGCTGATTAA
GGAGAACATGCACATGAAGCTGTACATGGAGGGCACCGTGAACAACCACCACTTCAAGTGCACATCCGAG
GGCGAAGGCAAGCCCTACGAGGGCACCCAGACCATGAGAATCAAGGCGGTCGAGGGCGGCCCTCTCCCCT
TCGCCTTCGACATCCTGGCTACCAGCTTCATGTACGGCAGCAAAACCTTCATCAACCACACCCAGGGCAT
CCCCGACTTCTTTAAGCAGTCCTTCCCCGAGGGCTTCACATGGGAGAGAGTCACCACATACGAAGATGGG
GGCGTGCTGACCGCTACCCAGGACACCAGCCTCCAGGACGGCTGCCTCATCTACAACGTCAAGATCAGAG
GGGTGAACTTCCCATCCAACGGCCCTGTGATGCAGAAGAAAACACTCGGCTGGGAGGCCTCCACCGAGAC
ACTGTACCCCGCTGACGGCGGCCTGGAAGGCAGAGCCGACATGGCCCTGAAGCTCGTGGGCGGGGGCCAC
CTGATCTGCAACCTTAAGACCACATACAGATCCAAGAAACCCGCTAAGAACCTCAAGATGCCCGGCGTCT
ACTATGTGGACAGGAGACTGGAAAGAATCAAGGAGGCCGACAAAGAGACATACGTCGAGCAGCACGAGGT
GGCTGTGGCCAGATACTGCGACCTCCCTAGCAAACTGGGGCACAAACTTAATTGAGAATTCTACCACCCA
GCTTTCTTGTACAAAGTGGTACGTCTCAAGACCAGAGGTCTCTGCTTTATATCGCACTCACCGACAGCGT
TGAATGTTACTCACCGACAGCGTTGAATGTTACTCACCGACAGCGTTGAATGTTACTCACCGACAGCGTT
GAATGTTCAACCAGAAGAGACCTGTGCTTCACTCCTCAGGTGCAGGCTGCCTATCAGAAGGTGGTGGCTG
GTGTGGCCAATGCCCTGGCTCACAAATACCACTGAGATCTTTTTCCCTCTGCCAAAAATTATGGGGACAT
CATGAAGCCCCTTGAGCATCTGACTTCTGGCTAATAAAGGAAATTTATTTTCATTGCAATAGTGTGTTGG
AATTTTTTGTGTCTCTCACTCGGAAGGACATATGGGAGGGCAAATCATTTAAAACATCAGAATGAGTATT
TGGTTTAGAGTTTGGCAACATATGCCCATATGCTGGCTGCCATGAACAAAGGTTGGCTATAAAGAGGTCA
TCAGTATATGAAACAGCCCCCTGCTGTCCATTCCTTATTCCATAGAAAAGCCTTGACTTGAGGTTAGATT
TTTTTTATATTTTGTTTTGTGTTATTTTTTTCTTTAACATCCCTAAAATTTTCCTTACATGTTTTACTAG
CCAGATTTTTCCTCCTCTCCTGACTACTCCCAGTCATAGCTGTCCCTCTTCTCTTATGGAGATCCCGAGC
GGTGCGTTTTTATGCTTGTAGTATTGTATAATGTTTTTAAGATCCAAGCTTCTGACCTCTTCTCTTCCTC
CCACAGGGCCTCGAGACAATTGCATCGATGGTACCAGTGAAAGTCTGCAATGAATTCGAGTTGGCGCGCC
TGTCATTCTAAATCTCTCTTTCAGCCTAAAGCTTTTTCCCCGTATCCCCCCAGGTGTCTGCAGGCTCAAA
GAGCAGCGAGAAGCGTTCAGAGGAAAGCGATCCCGTGCCACCTTCCCCGTGCCCGGGCTGTCCCCGCACG
CTGCCGGCTCGGGGATGCGGGGGGAGCGCCGGACCGGAGCGGAGCCCCGGGCGGCTCGCTGCTGCCCCCT
AGCGGGGGAGGGACGTAATTACATCCCTGGGGGCTTTGGGAGGGGGCTGTCCCCGTGAGCTCCCAGGCGC
GCCTGTCATTCTAAATCTCTCTTTCAGCCTAAAGCTTTTTCCCCGTATCCCCCCAGGTGTCTGCAGGCTC
AAAGAGCAGCGAGAAGCGTTCAGAGGAAAGCGATCCCGTGCCACCTTCCCCGTGCCCGGGCTGTCCCCGC
ACGCTGCCGGCTCGGGGATGCGGGGGGAGCGCCGGACCGGAGCGGAGCCCCGGGCGGCTCGCTGCTGCCC
CCTAGCGGGGGAGGGACGTAATTACATCCCTGGGGGCTTTGGGGGGGGGCTGTCCCCGTGAGCTCCCAGG
CGCGCCAACTCGGTACCGTATCGATGTCGACGTTAACGCTAGTGATATCAACTTTGTATAGAAAAGTTGG
CTCCGAATTCGCCCTTGACAGCAGAGATCCAGTTTGGTTAATTAATTGGCTCCGGTGCCCGTCAGTGGGC
AGAGCGCACATCGCCCACAGTCCCCGAGAAGTTGTGGGGAGGGGTCGGCAATTGAACCGGTGCCTAGAGA
AGGTGGCGCGGGGTAAACTGGGAAAGTGATGTCGTGTACTGGCTCCGCCTTTTTCCCGAGGGTGGGGGAG
AACCGTATATAAGTGCAGTAGTCGCCGTGAACGTTCTTTTTCGCAACGGGTTTGCCGCCAGAACACAGGT
AAGTGCCGTGTGTGGTTCCCGCGGGCCTGGCCTCTTTACGGGTTATGGCCCTTGCGTGCCTTGAATTACT
TCCACCTGGCTGCAGTACGTGATTCTTGATCCCGAGCTTCGGGTTGGAAGTGGGTGGGAGAGTTCGAGGC
CTTGCGCTTAAGGAGCCCCTTCGCCTCGTGCTTGAGTTGAGGCCTGGCCTGGGCGCTGGGGCCGCCGCGT
GCGAATCTGGTGGCACCTTCGCGCCTGTCTCGCTGCTTTCGATAAGTCTCTAGCCATTTAAAATTTTTGA
TGACCTGCTGCGACGCTTTTTTTCTGGCAAGATAGTCTTGTAAATGCGGGCCAAGATCTGCACACTGGTA
TTTCGGTTTTTGGGGCCGCGGGCGGCGACGGGGCCCGTGCGTCCCAGCGCACATGTTCGGCGAGGCGGGG
CCTGCGAGCGCGGCCACCGAGAATCGGACGGGGGTAGTCTCAAGCTGGCCGGCCTGCTCTGGTGCCTGGC
CTCGCGCCGCCGTGTATCGCCCCGCCCTGGGCGGCAAGGCTGGCCCGGTCGGCACCAGTTGCGTGAGCGG
AAAGATGGCCGCTTCCCGGCCCTGCTGCAGGGAGCTCAAAATGGAGGACGCGGCGCTCGGGAGAGCGGGC
GGGTGAGTCACCCACACAAAGGAAAAGGGCCTTTCCGTCCTCAGCCGTCGCTTCATGTGACTCCACGGAG
TACCGGGCGCCGTCCAGGCACCTCGATTAGTTCTCGAGCTTTTGGAGTACGTCGTCTTTAGGTTGGGGGG
AGGGGTTTTATGCGATGGAGTTTCCCCACACTGAGTGGGTGGAGACTGAAGTTAGGCCAGCTTGGCACTT
GATGTAATTCTCCTTGGAATTTGCCCTTTTTGAGTTTGGATCTTGGTTCATTCTCAAGCCTCAGACAGTG
GTTCAAAGTTTTTTTCTTCCATTTCAGGTGTCGTGAGAAGGGCGAATTCGACCCAAGTTTGTACAAAAAA
GCAGGCTCGCCACCATGGTGAGCAAGGGCGAGGAGCTGTTCACCGGGGTGGTGCCCATCCTGGTCGAGCT
GGACGGCGACGTAAACGGCCACAAGTTCAGCGTGAGGGGCGAGGGCGAGGGCGATGCCACCAACGGCAAG
CTGACCCTGAAGTTCATCTGCACCACCGGCAAGCTGCCCGTGCCCTGGCCCACCCTCGTGACCACCCTGA
GCCACGGCGTGCAGTGCTTCGCCCGCTACCCCGACCACATGAAGCAGCACGACTTCTTCAAGTCCGCCAT
GCCCGAAGGCTACGTCCAGGAGCGCACCATCTTCTTCAAGGACGACGGCACCTACAAGACCCGCGCCGAG
GTGAAGTTCGAGGGCGACACCCTAGTGAACCGCATCGAGCTGAAGGGCGTCGACTTCAAGGAGGACGGCA
ACATCCTGGGGCACAAGCTGGAGTACAACTTCAACAGCCACAACATCTATATCATGGCCGTCAAGCAGAA
GAACGGCATCAAGGTGAACTTCAAGATCCGCCACAACGTGGAGGACGGCAGCGTGCAGCTCGCCGACCAC
TACCAGCAGAACACCCCCATCGGCGACGGCCCCGTGCTGCTGCCCGACAGCCACTACCTGAGCACCCAGT
CCGTGCTGAGCAAAGACCCCAACGAGAAGCGCGATCACATGGTCCTGCTGGAGTTCCGCACCGCCGCCGG
GATCACTCTCGGCATGGACGAGCTGTACAAGTAATACCACCCAGCTTTCTTGTACAAAGTGGTACGCGTG
AATTCACTCCTCAGGTGCAGGCTGCCTATCAGAAGGTGGTGGCTGGTGTGGCCAATGCCCTGGCTCACAA
ATACCACTGAGATCTTTTTCCCTCTGCCAAAAATTATGGGGACATCATGAAGCCCCTTGAGCATCTGACT
TCTGGCTAATAAAGGAAATTTATTTTCATTGCAATAGTGTGTTGGAATTTTTTGTGTCTCTCACTCGGAA
GGACATATGGGAGGGCAAATCATTTAAAACATCAGAATGAGTATTTGGTTTAGAGTTTGGCAACATATGC
CCATATGCTGGCTGCCATGAACAAAGGTTGGCTATAAAGAGGTCATCAGTATATGAAACAGCCCCCTGCT
GTCCATTCCTTATTCCATAGAAAAGCCTTGACTTGAGGTTAGATTTTTTTTATATTTTGTTTTGTGTTAT
TTTTTTCTTTAACATCCCTAAAATTTTCCTTACATGTTTTACTAGCCAGATTTTTCCTCCTCTCCTGACT
ACTCCCAGTCATAGCTGTCCCTCTTCTCTTATGGAGATCCCTCGACCTGCAGCCCAAGCTTGGCGTAATC
ATGGTCATAGCTGTTTCCTGTGTGAAATTGTTATCCGCTCACAATTCCACACAACATACGAGCCGGAAGC
ATAAAGTGTAAAGCCTGGGGTGCCTAATGAGTGAGCTAACTCACATTAATTGCGTTGCGCTCACTGCCCG
CTTTCCAGTCGGGAAACCTGTCGTGCCAGCGGATCGACAGTACTAAGCTTGGTCTAATACCCAATCTCTC
GTCTTATCCAGATGTTTTATACGCCTCTGGCCCGTGTCTCAAAATCTCTGATGTTACATTGCACAAGATA
AAATAATATCATCATGAACAATAAAACTGTCTGCTTACATAAACAGTAATACAAGGGGTGTTATGAGCCA
TATTCAACGGGAAACGTCGAGGCCGCGATTAAATTCCAACATGGATGCTGATTTATATGGGTATAAATGG
GCTCGCGATAATGTCGGGCAATCAGGTGCGACAATCTATCGCTTGTATGGGAAGCCCGATGCGCCAGAGT
TGTTTCTGAAACATGGCAAAGGTAGCGTTGCCAATGATGTTACAGATGAGATGGTCAGACTAAACTGGCT
GACGGAATTTATGCCTCTTCCGACCATCAAGCATTTTATCCGTACTCCTGATGATGCATGGTTACTCACC
ACTGCGATCCCCGGAAAAACAGCATTCCAGGTATTAGAAGAATATCCTGATTCAGGTGAAAATATTGTTG
ATGCGCTGGCAGTGTTCCTGCGCCGGTTGCATTCGATTCCTGTTTGTAATTGTCCTTTTAACAGCGATCG
CGTATTTCGTCTCGCTCAGGCGCAATCACGAATGAATAACGGTTTGGTTGATGCGAGTGATTTTGATGAC
GAGCGTAATGGCTGGCCTGTTGAACAAGTCTGGAAAGAAATGCATAAACTTTTGCCATTCTCACCGGATT
CAGTCGTCACTCATGGTGATTTCTCACTTGATAACCTTATTTTTGACGAGGGGAAATTAATAGGTTGTAT
TGATGTTGGACGAGTCGGAATCGCAGACCGATACCAGGATCTTGCCATCCTATGGAACTGCCTCGGTGAG
TTTTCTCCTTCATTACAGAAACGGCTTTTTCAAAAATATGGTATTGATAATCCTGATATGAATAAATTGC
AGTTTCATTTGATGCTCGATGAGTTTTTCTAATCAGAATTGGTTAATTGGTTGTAACACTGGCAGAGCAT
TACGCTGACTTGACGGGACGGCGCAAGCTCATGACCAAAATCCCTTAACGTGAGTTACGCGTCGTTCCAC
TGAGCGTCAGAGGTATCACTAGTATTACAGAGGTAAGTTATAACAGTCGCCTAACCC
