>Addgene plasmid #103276 | LSB-hsa-miR-181a-5p | depositor partial sequence | sequence record 195602 | hsa-miR-181a-5p target
ACTCACCGACAGCGTTGAATGTT
