>Addgene plasmid #103276 | LSB-hsa-miR-181a-5p | addgene partial sequence | sequence record 266939 | mKate2-F 5'-ACCCGCTAAGAACCTCAAGA-3'
AAGGAGGCCGACAAAGAGACATACGTCGAGCAGCACGAGGTGGCTGTGGCCAGATACTGCGACCTCCCTA
GCAAACTGGGGCACAAACTTAATTGAGAATTCTACCACCCAGCTTTCTTGTACAAAGTGGTACGTCTCAA
GACCAGAGGTCTCTGCTTTATATCGCACTCACCGACAGCGTTGAATGTTACTCACCGACAGCGTTGAATG
TTACTCACCGACAGCGTTGAATGTTACTCACCGACAGCGTTGAATGTTCAACCAGAAGAGACCTGTGCTT
CACTCCTCAGGTGCAGGCTGCCTATCAGAAGGTGGTGGCTGGTGTGGCCAATGCCCTGGCTCACAAATAC
CACTGAGATCTTTTTCCCTCTGCCAAAAATTATGGGGACATCATGAAGCCCCTTGAGCATCTGACTTCTG
GCTAATAAAGGAAATTTATTTTCATTGCAATAGTGTGTTGGAATTTTTTGTGTCTCTCACTCGGAAGGAC
ATATGGGAGGGCAAATCATTTAAAACATCAGAATGAGTATTTGGTTTAGAGTTTGGCAACATATGCCCAT
ATGCTGGCTGCCATGAACAAAGGTTGGCTATAAAGAGGTCATCAGTATATGAAACAGCCCCCTGCTGTCC
ATTCCTTATTCCATAGAAAAGCCTTGACTTGAGGTTAGATTTTTTTT
